Addgene plasmid #177877: mTln1-F2F3-pET151
Purpose: Expresses mouse Talin 1 F2F3 domains in bacterial cells
Depositing lab: Ben Goult. Depositing organization: London and South East University Group (LASE). Publication: Talin variant P229S compromises integrin activation and associates with multifaceted clinical symptoms. Azizi L, Varela L, Turkki P, Mykuliak VV, Korpela S, Ihalainen TO, Church J, Hytonen VP, Goult BT. Hum Mol Genet. 2022 Jul 21. pii: 6647920. doi: 10.1093/hmg/ddac163. PubMed 35861643.
Backbone
  Vector backbone: pET151
  Backbone size w/o insert (bp): 5742
  Total vector size (bp): 6390
  Vector type: Bacterial Expression
Growth in bacteria
  Bacterial resistance: Ampicillin, 100 μg/mL
  Growth temperature: 37°C
  Growth strain: DH5alpha
  Copy number: High Copy
Gene/Insert
  Gene/Insert name: mouse Talin 1 F2F3 domain (alt name: mTln1-F2F3)
  Species: M. musculus (mouse)
  Insert size (bp): 648
  GenBank ID: NC_000070.7
  Entrez Gene: Tln1 (a.k.a. Tln)
  Promoter: T7
  Tag / fusion protein: His-tag, TEV cleavage site (N terminal on backbone)
  Cloning method: TOPO Cloning
  Sequencing primers: 5′ TAATACGACTCACTATAGGG; 3′ GCTAGTTATTGCTCAGCGG
Terms and licenses: Academic/Nonprofit Terms; Industry Terms: Not Available to Industry
How to cite: mTln1-F2F3-pET151 was a gift from Ben Goult (Addgene plasmid # 177877 ; http://n2t.net/addgene:177877 ; RRID:Addgene_177877)
