[The description below was written by a language model from this plasmid's Addgene catalogue record and pLannotate feature annotations shown in this document.]
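Description:
mTln1-F2F3-pET151 is a bacterial expression plasmid of about 6.4 kb, built on the pET151 backbone, for producing the F2F3 subdomains of mouse talin 1 (Tln1) in E. coli. The 648 bp insert was introduced by TOPO cloning. It is propagated through a ColE1/pBR322-type origin and selected with ampicillin via the β-lactamase gene and its own promoter. The catalogue lists the plasmid as high copy, although the annotated backbone also carries the pBR322 bom region and the rop gene, which normally moderates copy number. Several short tetracycline-resistance fragments and a partial tet promoter appear to be non-functional remnants of the pBR322 lineage.

Expression is driven by a T7 promoter followed immediately by a lac operator and the phage T7 gene 10 ribosome binding site, with a T7 terminator downstream. A lacI gene with its own promoter supplies the repressor, so transcription depends on a host providing T7 RNA polymerase and can be induced with IPTG. According to the record, the backbone contributes an N-terminal His tag and a TEV protease cleavage site, allowing affinity purification and subsequent tag removal. The feature table does not annotate these two elements, but it does detect a V5 epitope tag just upstream of the talin coding region. The automated annotation labels the insert as a chicken TLN1 fragment, which reflects homology matching rather than origin, since the catalogue specifies mouse. The associated publication concerns a talin variant and its effect on integrin activation, so this construct is likely used to make recombinant F2F3 protein for biochemical or structural work in that context.
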