Features (pLannotate 1.2.2; 20 found; start..end, strand, type, name):
    209..227     +  promoter       T7 promoter: promoter for bacteriophage T7 RNA polymerase
    228..252     +  protein_bind   lac operator: The lac repressor binds to the lac operator to inhibit transcription in E. coli. This inhibition can be relieved by adding lactose or isopropyl-β-D-thiogalactopyranoside (IPTG). lac repressor encoded by lacI
    267..289     +  RBS            RBS: efficient ribosome binding site from bacteriophage T7 gene 10 (Olins and Rangwala, 1989)
    318..359     +  CDS            V5 tag: epitope tag from simian virus 5
    345..1025    +  CDS            TLN1 (fragment): TLN1_CHICK - Also known as TLN. Experimental evidence at protein level: Swiss-Prot protein existence level 1. Probably involved in connections of major cytoskeletal structures to the plasma membrane. Talin is a high molecular weight cytoskeletal protein concentrated at regions of cell-substratum contact and, in lymphocytes, at cell-cell contacts. From Gallus gallus (Chicken).
   1048..1097    +  CDS            SET1 (fragment): solubility-enhancement tag derived from T7 phage gene 10B
   1105..1152    +  terminator     T7 terminator: transcription terminator for bacteriophage T7 RNA polymerase
   1175..1279    -  CDS            TcR (fragment): tetracycline efflux protein; tet; confers resistance to tetracycline
   1336..1359    -  promoter       tet promoter (fragment): E. coli promoter for tetracycline efflux protein gene
   1476..1580    +  promoter       AmpR promoter: bla
   1581..2441    +  CDS            AmpR: β-lactamase; bla; confers resistance to ampicillin, carbenicillin, and related antibiotics
   2612..3200    +  rep_origin     ori: high-copy-number ColE1/pMB1/pBR322/pUC origin of replication
   3386..3525    -  misc_feature   bom: basis of mobility region from pBR322
   3627..3818    -  CDS            rop: Rop protein, which maintains plasmids at low copy number; rop
   3835..4215    +  CDS            YPB1_ECOLX: Protein predicted: Swiss-Prot protein existence level 4. From Escherichia coli.
   4457..5081    -  CDS            TcR (fragment): tetracycline efflux protein; tet; confers resistance to tetracycline
   5096..5117    -  protein_bind   CAP binding site: CAP binding activates transcription in the presence of cAMP. E. coli catabolite activator protein
   5130..6212    -  CDS            lacI: lac repressor; lacI; The lac repressor binds to the lac operator to inhibit transcription in E. coli. This inhibition can be relieved by adding lactose or isopropyl-β-D-thiogalactopyranoside (IPTG).
   6213..6290    -  promoter       lacI promoter: lacI
   6298..187     -  CDS            TcR (fragment) (across the origin): tetracycline efflux protein; tet; confers resistance to tetracycline
>Addgene plasmid #177877 | mTln1-F2F3-pET151 | addgene full sequence | sequence record 362820 | Addgene NGS Result
CAAGGAGATGGCGCCCAACAGTCCCCCGGCCACGGGGCCTGCCACCATACCCACGCCGAAACAAGCGCTC
ATGAGCCCGAAGTGGCGAGCCCGATCTTCCCCATCGGTGATGTCGGCGATATAGGCGCCAGCAACCGCAC
CTGTGGCGCCGGTGATGCCGGCCACGATGCGTCCGGCGTAGAGGATCGAGATCTCGATCCCGCGAAATTA
ATACGACTCACTATAGGGGAATTGTGAGCGGATAACAATTCCCCTCTAGAAATAATTTTGTTTAACTTTA
AGAAGGAGATATACATATGCATCATCACCATCACCATGGTAAGCCTATCCCTAACCCTCTCCTCGGTCTC
GATTCTACGGAAAACCTGTATTTTCAGGGAATTGATCCCTTCACCAAGTTCTTCTATAGCGATCAGAATG
TGGATAGCCGTGATCCGGTGCAGCTGAATCTGCTGTATGTTCAGGCACGTGATGATATTCTGAATGGTAG
CCATCCGGTTAGCTTTGATAAAGCATGTGAATTTGCAGGTTTTCAGTGCCAGATTCAGTTTGGTCCGCAT
AATGAACAGAAACACAAAGCCGGTTTTCTGGATCTGAAAGATTTTCTGCCGAAAGAATACGTGAAACAGA
AAGGTGAACGCAAAATTTTCCAGGCGCATAAAAACTGTGGTCAGATGAGCGAAATTGAAGCCAAAGTTCG
TTATGTTAAACTGGCACGTAGCCTGAAAACATATGGTGTTAGCTTTTTTCTGGTGAAAGAAAAAATGAAA
GGCAAAAACAAACTGGTTCCGCGTCTGCTGGGTATTACCAAAGAATGTGTTATGCGTGTGGACGAGAAAA
CCAAAGAAGTTATTCAAGAATGGTCCCTGACCAACATTAAACGTTGGGCAGCAAGCCCGAAAAGCTTTAC
CCTGGATTTTGGTGATTATCAGGATGGCTATTATTCAGTTCAGACCACCGAAGGTGAGCAGATTGCACAG
CTGATTGCAGGTTATATTGACATCATCCTGAAAAAAAAGAAAAGCTAAAAGGGCGAGCTCAGATCCGGCT
GCTAACAAAGCCCGAAAGGAAGCTGAGTTGGCTGCTGCCACCGCTGAGCAATAACTAGCATAACCCCTTG
GGGCCTCTAAACGGGTCTTGAGGGGTTTTTTGCTGAAAGGAGGAACTATATCCGGATATCCCGCAAGAGG
CCCGGCAGTACCGGCATAACCAAGCCTATGCCTACAGCATCCAGGGTGACGGTGCCGAGGATGACGATGA
GCGCATTGTTAGATTTCATACACGGTGCCTGACTGCGTTAGCAATTTAACTGTGATAAACTACCGCATTA
AAGCTAGCTTATCGATGATAAGCTGTCAAACATGAGAATTAATTCTTGAAGACGAAAGGGCCTCGTGATA
CGCCTATTTTTATAGGTTAATGTCATGATAATAATGGTTTCTTAGACGTCAGGTGGCACTTTTCGGGGAA
ATGTGCGCGGAACCCCTATTTGTTTATTTTTCTAAATACATTCAAATATGTATCCGCTCATGAGACAATA
ACCCTGATAAATGCTTCAATAATATTGAAAAAGGAAGAGTATGAGTATTCAACATTTCCGTGTCGCCCTT
ATTCCCTTTTTTGCGGCATTTTGCCTTCCTGTTTTTGCTCACCCAGAAACGCTGGTGAAAGTAAAAGATG
CTGAAGATCAGTTGGGTGCACGAGTGGGTTACATCGAACTGGATCTCAACAGCGGTAAGATCCTTGAGAG
TTTTCGCCCCGAAGAACGTTTTCCAATGATGAGCACTTTTAAAGTTCTGCTATGTGGCGCGGTATTATCC
CGTGTTGACGCCGGGCAAGAGCAACTCGGTCGCCGCATACACTATTCTCAGAATGACTTGGTTGAGTACT
CACCAGTCACAGAAAAGCATCTTACGGATGGCATGACAGTAAGAGAATTATGCAGTGCTGCCATAACCAT
GAGTGATAACACTGCGGCCAACTTACTTCTGACAACGATCGGAGGACCGAAGGAGCTAACCGCTTTTTTG
CACAACATGGGGGATCATGTAACTCGCCTTGATCGTTGGGAACCGGAGCTGAATGAAGCCATACCAAACG
ACGAGCGTGACACCACGATGCCTGCAGCAATGGCAACAACGTTGCGCAAACTATTAACTGGCGAACTACT
TACTCTAGCTTCCCGGCAACAATTAATAGACTGGATGGAGGCGGATAAAGTTGCAGGACCACTTCTGCGC
TCGGCCCTTCCGGCTGGCTGGTTTATTGCTGATAAATCTGGAGCCGGTGAGCGTGGGTCTCGCGGTATCA
TTGCAGCACTGGGGCCAGATGGTAAGCCCTCCCGTATCGTAGTTATCTACACGACGGGGAGTCAGGCAAC
TATGGATGAACGAAATAGACAGATCGCTGAGATAGGTGCCTCACTGATTAAGCATTGGTAACTGTCAGAC
CAAGTTTACTCATATATACTTTAGATTGATTTAAAACTTCATTTTTAATTTAAAAGGATCTAGGTGAAGA
TCCTTTTTGATAATCTCATGACCAAAATCCCTTAACGTGAGTTTTCGTTCCACTGAGCGTCAGACCCCGT
AGAAAAGATCAAAGGATCTTCTTGAGATCCTTTTTTTCTGCGCGTAATCTGCTGCTTGCAAACAAAAAAA
CCACCGCTACCAGCGGTGGTTTGTTTGCCGGATCAAGAGCTACCAACTCTTTTTCCGAAGGTAACTGGCT
TCAGCAGAGCGCAGATACCAAATACTGTCCTTCTAGTGTAGCCGTAGTTAGGCCACCACTTCAAGAACTC
TGTAGCACCGCCTACATACCTCGCTCTGCTAATCCTGTTACCAGTGGCTGCTGCCAGTGGCGATAAGTCG
TGTCTTACCGGGTTGGACTCAAGACGATAGTTACCGGATAAGGCGCAGCGGTCGGGCTGAACGGGGGGTT
CGTGCACACAGCCCAGCTTGGAGCGAACGACCTACACCGAACTGAGATACCTACAGCGTGAGCTATGAGA
AAGCGCCACGCTTCCCGAAGGGAGAAAGGCGGACAGGTATCCGGTAAGCGGCAGGGTCGGAACAGGAGAG
CGCACGAGGGAGCTTCCAGGGGGAAACGCCTGGTATCTTTATAGTCCTGTCGGGTTTCGCCACCTCTGAC
TTGAGCGTCGATTTTTGTGATGCTCGTCAGGGGGGCGGAGCCTATGGAAAAACGCCAGCAACGCGGCCTT
TTTACGGTTCCTGGCCTTTTGCTGGCCTTTTGCTCACATGTTCTTTCCTGCGTTATCCCCTGATTCTGTG
GATAACCGTATTACCGCCTTTGAGTGAGCTGATACCGCTCGCCGCAGCCGAACGACCGAGCGCAGCGAGT
CAGTGAGCGAGGAAGCGGAAGAGCGCCTGATGCGGTATTTTCTCCTTACGCATCTGTGCGGTATTTCACA
CCGCAATGGTGCACTCTCAGTACAATCTGCTCTGATGCCGCATAGTTAAGCCAGTATACACTCCGCTATC
GCTACGTGACTGGGTCATGGCTGCGCCCCGACACCCGCCAACACCCGCTGACGCGCCCTGACGGGCTTGT
CTGCTCCCGGCATCCGCTTACAGACAAGCTGTGACCGTCTCCGGGAGCTGCATGTGTCAGAGGTTTTCAC
CGTCATCACCGAAACGCGCGAGGCAGCTGCGGTAAAGCTCATCAGCGTGGTCGTGAAGCGATTCACAGAT
GTCTGCCTGTTCATCCGCGTCCAGCTCGTTGAGTTTCTCCAGAAGCGTTAATGTCTGGCTTCTGATAAAG
CGGGCCATGTTAAGGGCGGTTTTTTCCTGTTTGGTCACTGATGCCTCCGTGTAAGGGGGATTTCTGTTCA
TGGGGGTAATGATACCGATGAAACGAGAGAGGATGCTCACGATACGGGTTACTGATGATGAACATGCCCG
GTTACTGGAACGTTGTGAGGGTAAACAACTGGCGGTATGGATGCGGCGGGACCAGAGAAAAATCACTCAG
GGTCAATGCCAGCGCTTCGTTAATACAGATGTAGGTGTTCCACAGGGTAGCCAGCAGCATCCTGCGATGC
AGATCCGGAACATAATGGTGCAGGGCGCTGACTTCCGCGTTTCCAGACTTTACGAAACACGGAAACCGAA
GACCATTCATGTTGTTGCTCAGGTCGCAGACGTTTTGCAGCAGCAGTCGCTTCACGTTCGCTCGCGTATC
GGTGATTCATTCTGCTAACCAGTAAGGCAACCCCGCCAGCCTAGCCGGGTCCTCAACGACAGGAGCACGA
TCATGCGCACCCGTGGCCAGGACCCAACGCTGCCCGAGATGCGCCGCGTGCGGCTGCTGGAGATGGCGGA
CGCGATGGATATGTTCTGCCAAGGGTTGGTTTGCGCATTCACAGTTCTCCGCAAGAATTGATTGGCTCCA
ATTCTTGGAGTGGTGAATCCGTTAGCGAGGTGCCGCCGGCTTCCATTCAGGTCGAGGTGGCCCGGCTCCA
TGCACCGCGACGCAACGCGGGGAGGCAGACAAGGTATAGGGCGGCGCCTACAATCCATGCCAACCCGTTC
CATGTGCTCGCCGAGGCGGCATAAATCGCCGTGACGATCAGCGGTCCAATGATCGAAGTTAGGCTGGTAA
GAGCCGCGAGCGATCCTTGAAGCTGTCCCTGATGGTCGTCATCTACCTGCCTGGACAGCATGGCCTGCAA
CGCGGGCATCCCGATGCCGCCGGAAGCGAGAAGAATCATAATGGGGAAGGCCATCCAGCCTCGCGTCGCG
AACGCCAGCAAGACGTAGCCCAGCGCGTCGGCCGCCATGCCGGCGATAATGGCCTGCTTCTCGCCGAAAC
GTTTGGTGGCGGGACCAGTGACGAAGGCTTGAGCGAGGGCGTGCAAGATTCCGAATACCGCAAGCGACAG
GCCGATCATCGTCGCGCTCCAGCGAAAGCGGTCCTCGCCGAAAATGACCCAGAGCGCTGCCGGCACCTGT
CCTACGAGTTGCATGATAAAGAAGACAGTCATAAGTGCGGCGACGATAGTCATGCCCCGCGCCCACCGGA
AGGAGCTGACTGGGTTGAAGGCTCTCAAGGGCATCGGTCGAGATCCCGGTGCCTAATGAGTGAGCTAACT
TACATTAATTGCGTTGCGCTCACTGCCCGCTTTCCAGTCGGGAAACCTGTCGTGCCAGCTGCATTAATGA
ATCGGCCAACGCGCGGGGAGAGGCGGTTTGCGTATTGGGCGCCAGGGTGGTTTTTCTTTTCACCAGTGAG
ACGGGCAACAGCTGATTGCCCTTCACCGCCTGGCCCTGAGAGAGTTGCAGCAAGCGGTCCACGCTGGTTT
GCCCCAGCAGGCGAAAATCCTGTTTGATGGTGGTTAACGGCGGGATATAACATGAGCTGTCTTCGGTATC
GTCGTATCCCACTACCGAGATATCCGCACCAACGCGCAGCCCGGACTCGGTAATGGCGCGCATTGCGCCC
AGCGCCATCTGATCGTTGGCAACCAGCATCGCAGTGGGAACGATGCCCTCATTCAGCATTTGCATGGTTT
GTTGAAAACCGGACATGGCACTCCAGTCGCCTTCCCGTTCCGCTATCGGCTGAATTTGATTGCGAGTGAG
ATATTTATGCCAGCCAGCCAGACGCAGACGCGCCGAGACAGAACTTAATGGGCCCGCTAACAGCGCGATT
TGCTGGTGACCCAATGCGACCAGATGCTCCACGCCCAGTCGCGTACCGTCTTCATGGGAGAAAATAATAC
TGTTGATGGGTGTCTGGTCAGAGACATCAAGAAATAACGCCGGAACATTAGTGCAGGCAGCTTCCACAGC
AATGGCATCCTGGTCATCCAGCGGATAGTTAATGATCAGCCCACTGACGCGTTGCGCGAGAAGATTGTGC
ACCGCCGCTTTACAGGCTTCGACGCCGCTTCGTTCTACCATCGACACCACCACGCTGGCACCCAGTTGAT
CGGCGCGAGATTTAATCGCCGCGACAATTTGCGACGGCGCGTGCAGGGCCAGACTGGAGGTGGCAACGCC
AATCAGCAACGACTGTTTGCCCGCCAGTTGTTGTGCCACGCGGTTGGGAATGTAATTCAGCTCCGCCATC
GCCGCTTCCACTTTTTCCCGCGTTTTCGCAGAAACGTGGCTGGCCTGGTTCACCACGCGGGAAACGGTCT
GATAAGAGACACCGGCATACTCTGCGACATCGTATAACGTTACTGGTTTCACATTCACCACCCTGAATTG
ACTCTCTTCCGGGCGCTATCATGCCATACCGCGAAAGGTTTTGCGCCATTCGATGGTGTCCGGGATCTCG
ACGCTCTCCCTTATGCGACTCCTGCATTAGGAAGCAGCCCAGTAGTAGGTTGAGGCCGTTGAGCACCGCC
GCCGCAAGGAATGGTGCATG
